>Addgene plasmid #122283 | pLenti-TK-Firefly-cjTP53RK | addgene full sequence | sequence record 236186 | Addgene NGS Result
TGAGTCTTCGGACCTCGCGGGGGCCGCTTAAGCGGTGGTTAGGGTTTGTCTGACGCGGGGGGAGGGGGAA
GGAACGAAACACTCTCATTCGGAGGCGGCTCGGGGTTTGGTCTTGGTGGCCACGGGCACGCAGAAGAGCG
CCGCGATCCTCTTAAGCACCCCCCCGCCCTCCGTGGAGGCGGGGGTTTGGTCGGCGGGTGGTAACTGGCG
GGCCGCTGACTCGGGCGGGTCGCGCGCCCCAGAGTGTGACCTTTTCGGTCTGCTCGCAGACCCCCGGGCG
GCGCCGCCGCGGCGGCGACGGGCTCGCTGGGTCCTAGGCTCCATGGGGACCGTATACGTGGACAGGCTCT
GGAGCATCCGCACGACTGCGGTGATATTACCGGAGACCTTCTGCGGGACGAGCCGGGTCACGCGGCTGAC
GCGGAGCGTCCGTTGGGCGACAAACACCAGGACGGGGCACAGGTACACTATCTTGTCACCCGGAGGCGCG
AGGGACTGCAGGAGCTTCAGGGAGTGGCGCAGCTGCTTCATCCCCGTGGCCCGTTGCTCGCGTTTGCTGG
CGGTGTCCCCGGAAGAAATATATTTGCATGTCTTTAGTTCTATGATGACACAAACCCCGCCCAGCGTCTT
GTCATTGGCGAATTCGAACACGCAGATGCAGTCGGGGCGGCGCGGTCCCAGGTCCACTTCGCATATTAAG
GTGACGCGTGTGGCCTCGAACACCGAGCGACCCTGCAGCGACCCGCTTAAGGATCCATGGAAGATGCCAA
AAACATTAAGAAGGGCCCAGCGCCATTCTACCCACTCGAAGACGGGACCGCCGGCGAGCAGCTGCACAAA
GCCATGAAGCGCTACGCCCTGGTGCCCGGCACCATCGCCTTTACCGACGCACATATCGAGGTGGACATTA
CCTACGCCGAGTACTTCGAGATGAGCGTTCGGCTGGCAGAAGCTATGAAGCGCTATGGGCTGAATACAAA
CCATCGGATCGTGGTGTGCAGCGAGAATAGCTTGCAGTTCTTCATGCCCGTGTTGGGTGCCCTGTTCATC
GGTGTGGCTGTGGCCCCAGCTAACGACATCTACAACGAGCGCGAGCTGCTGAACAGCATGGGCATCAGCC
AGCCCACCGTCGTATTCGTGAGCAAGAAAGGGCTGCAAAAGATCCTCAACGTGCAAAAGAAGCTACCGAT
CATACAAAAGATCATCATCATGGATAGCAAGACCGACTACCAGGGCTTCCAAAGCATGTACACCTTCGTG
ACTTCCCATTTGCCACCCGGCTTCAACGAGTACGACTTCGTGCCCGAGAGCTTCGACCGGGACAAAACCA
TCGCCCTGATCATGAACAGTAGTGGCAGTACCGGATTGCCCAAGGGCGTAGCCCTACCGCACCGCACCGC
TTGTGTCCGATTCAGTCATGCCCGCGACCCCATCTTCGGCAACCAGATCATCCCCGACACCGCTATCCTC
AGCGTGGTGCCATTTCACCACGGCTTCGGCATGTTCACCACGCTGGGCTACTTGATCTGCGGCTTTCGGG
TCGTGCTCATGTACCGCTTCGAGGAGGAGCTATTCTTGCGCAGCTTGCAAGACTATAAGATTCAATCTGC
CCTGCTGGTGCCCACACTATTTAGCTTCTTCGCTAAGAGCACTCTCATCGACAAGTACGACCTAAGCAAC
TTGCACGAGATCGCCAGCGGCGGGGCGCCGCTCAGCAAGGAGGTAGGTGAGGCCGTGGCCAAACGCTTCC
ACCTACCAGGCATCCGCCAGGGCTACGGCCTGACAGAAACAACCAGCGCCATTCTGATCACCCCCGAAGG
GGACGACAAGCCTGGCGCAGTAGGCAAGGTGGTGCCCTTCTTCGAGGCTAAGGTGGTGGACTTGGACACC
GGTAAGACACTGGGTGTGAACCAGCGCGGCGAGCTGTGCGTCCGTGGCCCCATGATCATGAGCGGCTACG
TTAACAACCCCGAGGCTACAAACGCTCTCATCGACAAGGACGGCTGGCTGCACAGCGGCGACATCGCCTA
CTGGGACGAGGACGAGCACTTCTTCATCGTGGACCGGCTGAAGAGCCTGATCAAATACAAGGGCTACCAG
GTAGCCCCAGCCGAACTGGAGAGCATCCTGCTGCAACACCCCAACATCTTCGACGCCGGGGTCGCCGGCC
TGCCCGACGACGATGCCGGCGAGCTGCCCGCCGCAGTCGTCGTGCTGGAACACGGTAAAACCATGACCGA
GAAGGAGATCGTGGACTATGTGGCCAGCCAGGTTACAACCGCCAAGAAGCTGCGCGGTGGTGTTGTGTTC
GTGGACGAGGTGCCTAAAGGACTGACCGGCAAGTTGGACGCCCGCAAGATCCGCGAGATTCTCATTAAGG
CCAAGAAGGGCGGCAAGATCGCCGTGTAATTCTAGTTGTTTAAACGTAGAAGAATGTGTCTGACAGCCAG
ACACAGTGAAGCTGTTTTTTCAAAGTACATTTGAAGAAATGCTGCAAGTAAGAGAGTAGATTTAAGTAAA
GGTGTTAAGATATTTTTAAGTAGTGTGTGATCGTGCCTGGTGTGTCATTATCATCTGTACTACTGGAGCT
TTCTATGTATCTAAGACATGTTCTAGGCGGAATTGAGTAAAGTTAATCAATGCAGGTTTTCTCCCAGGTT
GTGACTTTCTAGAGTCGACGCTAGAGCTCGCTGATCAGCCTCGACTGTGCCTTCTAGTTGCCAGCCATCT
GTTGTTTGCCCCTCCCCCGTGCCTTCCTTGACCCTGGAAGGTGCCACTCCCACTGTCCTTTCCTAATAAA
ATGAGGAAATTGCATCGCATTGTCTGAGTAGGTGTCATTCTATTCTGGGGGGTGGGGTGGGGCAGGACAG
CAAGGGGGAGGATTGGGAAGACAATAGCAGGCATGCTGGGGATGCGGTGGGCTCTATGGCTTCTGAGGCG
GAAAGAACCAGCTGGGGCTCTAGGGGGTATCCCCTCCCCCCTTTTCTTTTGGGTCCCCTCGGGGTTGGGA
GGTGGGTCTGAAACGATAATGGTGAATATCCCTGCCTAACTCTATTCACTATAGAAAGTACAGCAAAAAC
TATTCTTAAACCTACCAAGCCTCCTACTATCATTATGAATAATTTTATATACCACAGCCAATTTGTTATG
TTAAACCAATTCCACAAACTTGCCCATTTATCTAATTCCAATAATTCTTGTTCATTCTTTTCTTGCTGGT
TTTGCGATTCTTCAATTAAGGAGTGTATTAAGCTTGTGTAATTGTTAATTTCTCTGTCCCACTCCATCCA
GGTCGTGTGATTCCAAATCTGTTCCAGAGATTTATTACTCCAACTAGCATTCCAAGGCACAGCAGTGGTG
CAAATGAGTTTTCCAGAGCAACCCCAAATCCCCAGGAGCTGTTGATCCTTTAGGTATCTTTCCACAGCCA
GGATTCTTGCCTGGAGCTGCTTGATGCCCCAGACTGTGAGTTGCAACAGATGCTGTTGCGCCTCAATAGC
CCTCAGCAAATTGTTCTGCTGCTGCACTATACCAGACAATAATTGTCTGGCCTGTACCGTCAGCGTCATT
GACGCTGCGCCCATAGTGCTTCCTGCTGCTCCCAAGAACCCAAGGAACAAAGCTCCTATTCCCACTGCTC
TTTTTTCTCTCTGCACCACTCTTCTCTTTGCCTTGGTGGGTGCTACTCCTAATGGTTCAATTTTTACTAC
TTTATATTTATATAATTCACTTCTCCAATTGTCCCTCATATCTCCTCCTCCAGGTCTGAAGATCAGCGGC
CGCTTGCTGTGCGGTGGTCTTACTTTTGTTTTGCTCTTCCTCTATCTTGTCTAAAGCTTCCTTGGTGTCT
TTTATCTCTATCCTTTGATGCACACAATAGAGGGTTGCTACTGTATTATATAATGATCTAAGTTCTTCTG
ATCCTGTCTGAAGGGATGGTTGTAGCTGTCCCAGTATTTGTCTACAGCCTTCTGATGTTTCTAACAGGCC
AGGATTAACTGCGAATCGTTCTAGCTCCCTGCTTGCCCATACTATATGTTTTAATTTATATTTTTTCTTT
CCCCCTGGCCTTAACCGAATTTTTTCCCATCGCGATCTAATTCTCCCCCGCTTAATACTGACGCTCTCGC
ACCCATCTCTCTCCTTCTAGCCTCCGCTAGTCAAAATTTTTGGCGTACTCACCAGTCGCCGCCCCTCGCC
TCTTGCCGTGCGCGCTTCAGCAAGCCGAGTCCTGCGTCGAGAGAGCTCCTCTGGTTTCCCTTTCGCTTTC
AAGTCCCTGTTCGGGCGCCACTGCTAGAGATTTTCCACACTGACTAAAAGGGTCTGAGGGATCTCTAGTT
ACCAGAGTCACACAACAGACGGGCACACACTACTTGAAGCACTCAAGGCAAGCTTTATTGAGGCTTAAGC
AGTGGGTTCCCTAGTTAGCCAGAGAGCTCCCAGGCTCAGATCTGGTCTAACCAGAGAGACCCGTTTATGT
ATCGAGCTAGGCACTTAAATACAATATCTCTGCAATGCGGCAATTCAGTGGTTCGTCCAATCCATGTCAG
ACCCGTCTGTTGCCTTCCTAATAAGGCACGATCGTACCACCTTACTTCCACCAATCGGCATGCACGGTGC
TTTTTCTCTCCTTGTAAGGCATGTTGCTAACTCATCGTTACCATGTTGCAAGACTACAAGAGTATTGCAT
AAGACTACATTAAGCTTGCAGCTCCAGCTTTTGTTCCCTTTAGTGAGGGTTAATTGCGCGCTTGGCGTAA
TCATGGTCATAGCTGTTTCCTGTGTGAAATTGTTATCCGCTCACAATTCCACACAACATACGAGCCGGAA
GCATAAAGTGTAAAGCCTGGGGTGCCTAATGAGTGAGCTAACTCACATTAATTGCGTTGCGCTCACTGCC
CGCTTTCCAGTCGGGAAACCTGTCGTGCCAGCTGCATTAATGAATCGGCCAACGCGCGGGGAGAGGCGGT
TTGCGTATTGGGCGCTCTTCCGCTTCCTCGCTCACTGACTCGCTGCGCTCGGTCGTTCGGCTGCGGCGAG
CGGTATCAGCTCACTCAAAGGCGGTAATACGGTTATCCACAGAATCAGGGGATAACGCAGGAAAGAACAT
GTGAGCAAAAGGCCAGCAAAAGGCCAGGAACCGTAAAAAGGCCGCGTTGCTGGCGTTTTTCCATAGGCTC
CGCCCCCCTGACGAGCATCACAAAAATCGACGCTCAAGTCAGAGGTGGCGAAACCCGACAGGACTATAAA
GATACCAGGCGTTTCCCCCTGGAAGCTCCCTCGTGCGCTCTCCTGTTCCGACCCTGCCGCTTACCGGATA
CCTGTCCGCCTTTCTCCCTTCGGGAAGCGTGGCGCTTTCTCATAGCTCACGCTGTAGGTATCTCAGTTCG
GTGTAGGTCGTTCGCTCCAAGCTGGGCTGTGTGCACGAACCCCCCGTTCAGCCCGACCGCTGCGCCTTAT
CCGGTAACTATCGTCTTGAGTCCAACCCGGTAAGACACGACTTATCGCCACTGGCAGCAGCCACTGGTAA
CAGGATTAGCAGAGCGAGGTATGTAGGCGGTGCTACAGAGTTCTTGAAGTGGTGGCCTAACTACGGCTAC
ACTAGAAGAACAGTATTTGGTATCTGCGCTCTGCTGAAGCCAGTTACCTTCGGAAAAAGAGTTGGTAGCT
CTTGATCCGGCAAACAAACCACCGCTGGTAGCGGTGGTTTTTTTGTTTGCAAGCAGCAGATTACGCGCAG
AAAAAAAGGATCTCAAGAAGATCCTTTGATCTTTTCTACGGGGTCTGACGCTCAGTGGAACGAAAACTCA
CGTTAAGGGATTTTGGTCATGAGATTATCAAAAAGGATCTTCACCTAGATCCTTTTAAATTAAAAATGAA
GTTTTAAATCAATCTAAAGTATATATGAGTAAACTTGGTCTGACAGTTACCAATGCTTAATCAGTGAGGC
ACCTATCTCAGCGATCTGTCTATTTCGTTCATCCATAGTTGCCTGACTCCCCGTCGTGTAGATAACTACG
ATACGGGAGGGCTTACCATCTGGCCCCAGTGCTGCAATGATACCGCGAGACCCACGCTCACCGGCTCCAG
ATTTATCAGCAATAAACCAGCCAGCCGGAAGGGCCGAGCGCAGAAGTGGTCCTGCAACTTTATCCGCCTC
CATCCAGTCTATTAATTGTTGCCGGGAAGCTAGAGTAAGTAGTTCGCCAGTTAATAGTTTGCGCAACGTT
GTTGCCATTGCTACAGGCATCGTGGTGTCACGCTCGTCGTTTGGTATGGCTTCATTCAGCTCCGGTTCCC
AACGATCAAGGCGAGTTACATGATCCCCCATGTTGTGCAAAAAAGCGGTTAGCTCCTTCGGTCCTCCGAT
CGTTGTCAGAAGTAAGTTGGCCGCAGTGTTATCACTCATGGTTATGGCAGCACTGCATAATTCTCTTACT
GTCATGCCATCCGTAAGATGCTTTTCTGTGACTGGTGAGTACTCAACCAAGTCATTCTGAGAATAGTGTA
TGCGGCGACCGAGTTGCTCTTGCCCGGCGTCAATACGGGATAATACCGCGCCACATAGCAGAACTTTAAA
AGTGCTCATCATTGGAAAACGTTCTTCGGGGCGAAAACTCTCAAGGATCTTACCGCTGTTGAGATCCAGT
TCGATGTAACCCACTCGTGCACCCAACTGATCTTCAGCATCTTTTACTTTCACCAGCGTTTCTGGGTGAG
CAAAAACAGGAAGGCAAAATGCCGCAAAAAAGGGAATAAGGGCGACACGGAAATGTTGAATACTCATACT
CTTCCTTTTTCAATATTATTGAAGCATTTATCAGGGTTATTGTCTCATGAGCGGATACATATTTGAATGT
ATTTAGAAAAATAAACAAATAGGGGTTCCGCGCACATTTCCCCGAAAAGTGCCACCTAAATTGTAAGCGT
TAATATTTTGTTAAAATTCGCGTTAAATTTTTGTTAAATCAGCTCATTTTTTAACCAATAGGCCGAAATC
GGCAAAATCCCTTATAAATCAAAAGAATAGACCGAGATAGGGT
[37 nt withheld, positions 7044-7080]
AAAGAACGTGGACTCCAACGTCAAAGG
[49 nt withheld, positions 7108-7156]
T
[91 nt withheld, positions 7158-7248]
G
[124 nt withheld, positions 7250-7373]
CCCATTCGCCATTCAGGCTGCGCAACTGTTGGGAAGGGCGATCGGTGCGGGCCTCTTCGCTATTACGCCA
GCTGGCGAAAGGGGGATGTGCTGCAAGGCGATTAAGTTGGGTAACGCCAGGGTTTTCCCAGTCACGACGT
TGTAAAACGACGGCCAGTGAGCGCGCGTAATACGACTCACTATAGGGCGAATTGGGTACGTCCCTAGGCC
TCCAAAAAAGCCTCCTCACTACTTCTGGAATAGCTCAGAGGCCGAGGCGGCCTCGGCCTCTGCATAAATA
AAAAAAATTAGTCAGCCATGGGGCGGAGAATGGGCGGAACTGGGCGGAGTTAGGGGCGGGATGGGCGGAG
TTAGGGGCGGGATAGCTAGAGCCAGACATGATAAGATACATTGATGAGTTTGGACAAACCACAACTAGAA
TGCAGTGAAAAAAATGCTTTATTTGTGAAATTTGTGATGCTATTGCTTTATTTGTAACCATTATAAGCTG
CAATAAACAAGTTCCTCTCACTCTCTGATATTCATTTCTTTGCAAGTTATAAATACTGAATAATAAGATG
ACATGAACTACTACTGCTAGAGATTTTCCACACTGACTAAAAGGGTCTGAGGGATCTCTAGTTACCAGAG
TCACACAACAGACGGGCACACACTACTTGAAGCACTCAAGGCAAGCTTTATTGAGGCTTAAGCAGTGGGT
TCCCTAGTTAGCCAGAGAGCTCCCAGGCTCAGATCTGGTCTAACCAGAGAGACCCAGTACAAGCAAAAAG
CAGATCTTGTCTTCGTTGGGAGTGAGCTAGCCCTTCCAGTCCCCCCTTTTCTTTTAAAAAGTGGCTAAGA
TCTACAGCTGCCTTGTAAGTCATTGGTCTTAAAGGTACCGGGCCCTCGAGATGCATGGGGTCGTGCGCTC
CTTTCGGTCGGGCGCTGCGGGTCGTGGGGCGGGCGTCAGGCACCGGGCTTGCGGGTCATGCACCAGGTGC
GCGGTCCTTCGGGCACCTCGACGTCGGCGGTGACGGTGAAGCCGAGCCGCTCGTAGAAGGGGAGGTTGCG
GGGCGCGGAGGTCTCCAGGAAGGCGGGCACCCCGGCGCGCTCGGCCGCCTCCACTCCGGGGAGCACGACG
GCGCTGCCCAGACCCTTGCCCTGGTGGTCGGGCGAGACGCCGACGGTGGCCAGGAACCACGCGGGCTCCT
TGGGCCGGTGCGGCGCCAGGAGGCCTTCCATCTGTTGCTGCGCGGCCAGCCGGGAACCGCTCAACTCGGC
CATGCGCGGGCCGATCTCGGCGAACACCGCCCCCGCTTCGACGCTCTCCGGCGTGGTCCAGACCGCCACC
GCGGCGCCGTCGTCCGCGACCCACACCTTGCCGATGTCGAGCCCGACGCGCGTGAGGAAGAGTTCTTGCA
GCTCGGTGACCCGCTCGATGTGGCGGTCCGGATCGACGGTGTGGCGCGTGGCGGGGTAGTCGGCGAACGC
GGCGGCGAGGGTGCGTACGGCCCTGGGGACGTCGTCGCGGGTGGCGAGGCGCACCGTGGGCTTGTACTCG
GTCATGGTAAGCTTGGGCTGCAGGTCGAAAGGCCCGGAGATGAGGAAGAGGAGAACAGCGCGGCAGACGT
GCGCTTTTGAAGCGTGCAGAATGCCGGGCCTCCGGAGGACCTTCGGGCGCCCGCCCCGCCCCTGAGCCCG
CCCCTGAGCCCGCCCCCGGACCCACCCCTTCCCAGCCTCTGAGCCCAGAAAGCGAAGGAGCAAAGCTGCT
ATTGGCCGCTGCCCCAAAGGCCTACCCGCTTCCATTGCTCAGCGGTGCTGTCCATCTGCACGAGACTAGT
GAGACGTGCTACTTCCATTTGTCACGTCCTGCACGACGCGAGCTGCGGGGCGGGGGGGAACTTCCTGACT
AGGGGAGGAGTAGAAGGTGGCGCGAAGGGGCCACCAAAGAACGGAGCCGGTTGGCGCCTACCGGTGGATG
TGGAATGTGTGCGAGGCCAGAGGCCACTTGTGTAGCGCCAAGTGCCCAGCGGGGCTGCTAAAGCGCATGC
TCCAGACTGCCTTGGGAAAAGCGCCTCCCCTACCCGGTAGAATTGAAA
Features (pLannotate 1.2.2; 27 found; start..end, strand, type, name):
    757..2409    +  CDS            luciferase: firefly luciferase synthetic luc2 version of the luciferase gene
   2705..2929    +  polyA_signal   bGH poly(A) signal: bovine growth hormone polyadenylation signal
   2933..2954    +  promoter       SV40 promoter (fragment): SV40 enhancer and early promoter
   2991..3017    -  CDS            Rev (fragment): human immunodeficiency virus 1 (HIV-1) Rev protein; rev; enhances nuclear export of unspliced and incompletely spliced viral mRNAs
   3394..3627    -  misc_feature   RRE: The Rev response element (RRE) of HIV-1 allows for Rev-dependent mRNA export from the nucleus to the cytoplasm.
   3773..4136    -  CDS            HIV-1 gag (fragment): gag protein from human immunodeficiency virus 1; gag
   4120..4245    -  misc_feature   HIV-1 Ψ: packaging signal of human immunodeficiency virus type 1
   4292..4472    -  LTR            5' LTR (truncated): truncated 5' long terminal repeat (LTR) from HIV-1
   4473..4699    -  promoter       RSV promoter: Rous sarcoma virus enhancer/promoter
   4727..4745    -  promoter       T3 promoter: promoter for bacteriophage T3 RNA polymerase
   4790..4806    -  protein_bind   lac operator: The lac repressor binds to the lac operator to inhibit transcription in E. coli. This inhibition can be relieved by adding lactose or isopropyl-β-D-thiogalactopyranoside (IPTG). lac repressor encoded by lacI
   4814..4844    -  promoter       lac promoter: promoter for the E. coli lac operon
   4859..4880    -  protein_bind   CAP binding site: CAP binding activates transcription in the presence of cAMP. E. coli catabolite activator protein
   4893..4985    -  CDS            lacI (fragment): lac repressor; lacI; The lac repressor binds to the lac operator to inhibit transcription in E. coli. This inhibition can be relieved by adding lactose or isopropyl-β-D-thiogalactopyranoside (IPTG).
   5168..5756    -  rep_origin     ori: high-copy-number ColE1/pMB1/pBR322/pUC origin of replication
   5927..6787    -  CDS            AmpR: β-lactamase; bla; confers resistance to ampicillin, carbenicillin, and related antibiotics
   6788..6892    -  promoter       AmpR promoter: bla
   6945..7373    -  rep_origin     f1 ori (sequence partly withheld): f1 bacteriophage origin of replication; arrow indicates direction of (+) strand synthesis
   7378..7533    -  CDS            lacZα (fragment): LacZα fragment of β-galactosidase; lacZ fragment
   7541..7559    +  promoter       T7 promoter: promoter for bacteriophage T7 RNA polymerase
   7580..7715    -  rep_origin     SV40 ori: SV40 origin of replication
   7755..7876    -  polyA_signal   SV40 poly(A) signal: SV40 polyadenylation signal
   7948..8128    -  LTR            5' LTR (truncated): truncated 5' long terminal repeat (LTR) from HIV-1
   8114..8251    -  CDS            nef (fragment): NEF_HV1LA - Experimental evidence at protein level: Swiss-Prot protein existence level 1. Extracellular Nef protein targets CD4(+) T-lymphocytes for apoptosis by interacting with CXCR4 surface receptors. From Human immunodeficiency virus type 1 group M subtype B (isolate Lai) (HIV-1).
   8319..8918    -  CDS            PuroR: puromycin N-acetyltransferase; pac from Streptomyces alboniger; confers resistance to puromycin
   8939..9438    -  promoter       PGK promoter: mouse phosphoglycerate kinase 1 promoter
   9450..750     +  promoter       HSV TK promoter (across the origin): herpes simplex virus thymidine kinase promoter
