[The description below was written by a language model from this plasmid's Addgene catalogue record and pLannotate feature annotations shown in this document.]
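Description:
pLenti-TK-Firefly-cjTP53RK is a lentiviral mammalian expression and reporter plasmid of about 9.4 kb, built on the pLenti-TK-Firefly-Control backbone. It is propagated in E. coli through a high-copy ColE1/pUC-type origin with ampicillin selection (AmpR), and it also carries an f1 origin and remnants of a lac/lacZα cloning region. The viral framework is HIV-1-derived. An RSV promoter fused to a truncated 5' LTR drives production of genomic RNA, followed by the Ψ packaging signal, a gag fragment and the Rev response element for Rev-dependent nuclear export. A second truncated LTR, followed by an SV40 poly(A) signal and SV40 origin, closes the transfer cassette.

The payload is a firefly luciferase coding sequence, annotated as the synthetic luc2 version, although the catalogue species field lists a click beetle. It is expressed from the herpes simplex virus thymidine kinase promoter, a relatively weak constitutive promoter. A 242 bp segment of the TP53RK 3'UTR from the common marmoset (Callithrix jacchus) is cloned between PmeI and XbaI sites downstream of the luciferase stop codon and ahead of a bovine growth hormone poly(A) signal. In the annotated map, this reporter unit lies on the opposite strand to the viral genome, so it is antisense to the LTR-driven transcript. A mouse PGK promoter driving puromycin N-acetyltransferase allows selection of stably transduced cells.

The stated purpose is stable expression of firefly luciferase. The placement of the 3'UTR, together with the associated work on viral and miRNA targeting of mRNAs, suggests use as a reporter for post-transcriptional regulation acting through the TP53RK 3'UTR, compared against the parental control vector.
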