Addgene plasmid #122283: pLenti-TK-Firefly-cjTP53RK
Purpose: Lentiviral vector for stable expression of Firefly luciferase.
Depositing lab: Demián Cazalla. Depositing organization: University of Utah. Publication: Viral miRNA adaptor differentially recruits miRNAs to target mRNAs through alternative base-pairing. Gorbea C, Mosbruger T, Nix DA, Cazalla D. Elife. 2019 Sep 20;8. pii: 50530. doi: 10.7554/eLife.50530. PubMed 31538617.
Backbone
  Vector backbone: pLenti-TK-Firefly-Control
  Backbone size w/o insert (bp): 9199
  Total vector size (bp): 9446
  Vector type: Mammalian Expression, Lentiviral, Luciferase
  Selectable markers: Puromycin
Growth in bacteria
  Bacterial resistance: Ampicillin, 100 μg/mL
  Growth temperature: 37°C
  Growth strain: NEB Stable
  Copy number: High Copy
Gene/Insert 1
  Gene/Insert name: Firefly luciferase
  Species: Synthetic; Pyrophorus plagiophthalamus
  Insert size (bp): 1653
  GenBank ID: ACJ37466.1
Gene/Insert 2
  Gene/Insert name: cjTP53RK 3'UTR
  Species: Callithrix jacchus
  Insert size (bp): 242
  Cloning method: Restriction Enzyme; 5′ cloning site PmeI (not destroyed); 3′ cloning site XbaI (not destroyed)
  Sequencing primers: 5′ CCTGACAGAAACAACCAGCGC; 3′ gGGGACCCaaaagaaaaggggggaGGGGATACCCCCTAGAGCCC
Terms and licenses: Academic/Nonprofit Terms; Industry Terms: Not Available to Industry
How to cite: pLenti-TK-Firefly-cjTP53RK was a gift from Demián Cazalla (Addgene plasmid # 122283 ; http://n2t.net/addgene:122283 ; RRID:Addgene_122283)
